Addgene plasmid #234321: pGTM_Sumo2-C-8XHis-PLpro
Purpose: Expresses SARS-CoV-2 Nsp3 residues 746-1063 for the purification of an active PLpro protease. Following Sumo Protease Cleavage an 8xHis Tag is retained at the C-terminus
Depositing lab: Gaetano Montelione. Depositing organization: Rensselaer Polytechnic Institute. Publication: Protocol for production and characterization of SARS-CoV-2 PL(pro) in Escherichia coli. De Falco A, Greene-Cramer R, Shurina BA, Zakian S, Acton TB, Ramelot TA, Montelione GT. STAR Protoc. 2025 Sep 19;6(3):103952. doi: 10.1016/j.xpro.2025.103952. Epub 2025 Jul 18. PubMed 40682779.
Backbone
  Vector backbone: pET15Sumo2_NESG
  Backbone manufacturer: Novagen/Northeast Structural Genomics Consortium
  Backbone size w/o insert (bp): 5680
  Total vector size (bp): 6664
  Vector type: Bacterial Expression
Growth in bacteria
  Bacterial resistance: Ampicillin, 100 μg/mL
  Growth temperature: 37°C
  Growth strain: DH5alpha
  Copy number: Low Copy
Gene/Insert
  Gene/Insert name: PLpro (alt name: Nsp3)
  Species: SARS-CoV-2
  Insert size (bp): 984
  Mutation: none
  GenBank ID: WQM42602.1 PRO_0000449637
  Entrez Gene: ORF1ab (a.k.a. GU280_gp01)
  Promoter: T7 lac
  Tag / fusion protein: 6xHis-Sumo (N terminal on backbone); 8xHis (C terminal on insert)
  Cloning method: Unknown
  Sequencing primers: 5′ T7 Forward; 3′ T7 Reverse
Resource information
  A portion of this plasmid was derived from a plasmid made by: Genscript was contracted to produce this construct
Terms and licenses: Academic/Nonprofit Terms; Industry Terms: Not Available to Industry
How to cite: pGTM_Sumo2-C-8XHis-PLpro was a gift from Gaetano Montelione (Addgene plasmid # 234321 ; http://n2t.net/addgene:234321 ; RRID:Addgene_234321)
