[The description below was written by a language model from this plasmid's Addgene catalogue record and pLannotate feature annotations shown in this document.]
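Description:
pGTM_Sumo2-C-8XHis-PLpro is a 6,664 bp bacterial expression plasmid built on pET15Sumo2_NESG, a pET15-derived backbone. It was made to produce the papain-like protease (PLpro) domain of SARS-CoV-2 in E. coli. It is maintained with ampicillin selection through the β-lactamase gene and its promoter. Replication depends on a ColE1/pBR322-type origin accompanied by the rop gene and bom region, which fits the low-copy designation in the record. An f1 origin is also present, and remnants of the pBR322 tetracycline resistance gene flank the lacI cassette as nonfunctional fragments.

The expression unit is driven by a T7 promoter followed directly by a lac operator, with the T7 gene 10 ribosome binding site and a downstream T7 terminator. The plasmid-borne lacI supplies repressor, so transcription stays off until it is induced with IPTG in a host that provides T7 RNA polymerase. The open reading frame encodes an N-terminal 6xHis-SUMO tag (yeast SMT3-derived) fused directly to Nsp3 residues 746-1063 of the ORF1ab polyprotein, unmutated, followed by a C-terminal 8xHis tag. The automated annotation matches the insert to the replicase polyprotein 1a, but its functional note concerns nsp10 rather than this Nsp3 segment. It also detects two short His-tag fragments and a partial T7 gene 10-derived segment after the insert; the second His match and that segment lie beyond the catalogued fusion and may be untranslated backbone remnants. The SUMO partner is a cleavable fusion tag. Cleavage with SUMO protease removes the N-terminal tag while leaving the C-terminal 8xHis on PLpro. The construct is intended for purifying active PLpro protease.
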