Features (pLannotate 1.2.2; 21 found; start..end, strand, type, name):
      1..861     +  CDS            AmpR: β-lactamase; bla; confers resistance to ampicillin, carbenicillin, and related antibiotics
   1032..1620    +  rep_origin     ori: high-copy-number ColE1/pMB1/pBR322/pUC origin of replication
   1806..1945    -  misc_feature   bom: basis of mobility region from pBR322
   2047..2238    -  CDS            rop: Rop protein, which maintains plasmids at low copy number; rop
   2255..2635    +  CDS            YPB1_ECOLX: Protein predicted: Swiss-Prot protein existence level 4. From Escherichia coli.
   2707..2998    -  CDS            TcR (fragment): tetracycline efflux protein; tet; confers resistance to tetracycline
   3013..3034    -  protein_bind   CAP binding site: CAP binding activates transcription in the presence of cAMP. E. coli catabolite activator protein
   3047..4129    -  CDS            lacI: lac repressor; lacI; The lac repressor binds to the lac operator to inhibit transcription in E. coli. This inhibition can be relieved by adding lactose or isopropyl-β-D-thiogalactopyranoside (IPTG).
   4130..4207    -  promoter       lacI promoter: lacI
   4215..4494    -  CDS            TcR (fragment): tetracycline efflux protein; tet; confers resistance to tetracycline
   4516..4534    +  promoter       T7 promoter: promoter for bacteriophage T7 RNA polymerase
   4535..4559    +  protein_bind   lac operator: The lac repressor binds to the lac operator to inhibit transcription in E. coli. This inhibition can be relieved by adding lactose or isopropyl-β-D-thiogalactopyranoside (IPTG). lac repressor encoded by lacI
   4574..4596    +  RBS            RBS: efficient ribosome binding site from bacteriophage T7 gene 10 (Olins and Rangwala, 1989)
   4633..4920    +  CDS            SUMO: cleavable ubiquitin-like protein tag; S. cerevisiae SMT3 (truncated and modified); modified to prevent cleavage by eukaryotic SUMO proteases
   4921..5877    +  CDS            R1A_SARS2 (fragment): Experimental evidence at protein level: Swiss-Prot protein existence level 1. [Non-structural protein 10]: Plays a pivotal role in viral transcription by stimulating both nsp14 3'-5' exoribonuclease and nsp16 2'-O-methyltransferase activities. Therefore plays an essential role in viral mRNAs cap methylation. From Severe acute respiratory syndrome coronavirus 2 (2019-nCoV) (SARS-CoV-2).
   5881..5898    +  CDS            9xHis (fragment): 9xHis affinity tag
   5911..5928    +  CDS            9xHis (fragment): 9xHis affinity tag
   5938..5987    +  CDS            SET1 (fragment): solubility-enhancement tag derived from T7 phage gene 10B
   5995..6042    +  terminator     T7 terminator: transcription terminator for bacteriophage T7 RNA polymerase
   6079..6507    +  rep_origin     f1 ori (sequence partly withheld): f1 bacteriophage origin of replication; arrow indicates direction of (+) strand synthesis
   6560..6664    +  promoter       AmpR promoter: bla
>Addgene plasmid #234321 | pGTM_Sumo2-C-8XHis-PLpro | addgene full sequence | sequence record 469248 | Addgene NGS Result
ATGAGTATTCAACATTTCCGTGTCGCCCTTATTCCCTTTTTTGCGGCATTTTGCCTTCCTGTTTTTGCTC
ACCCAGAAACGCTGGTGAAAGTAAAAGATGCTGAAGATCAGTTGGGTGCACGAGTGGGTTACATCGAACT
GGATCTCAACAGCGGTAAGATCCTTGAGAGTTTTCGCCCCGAAGAACGTTTTCCAATGATGAGCACTTTT
AAAGTTCTGCTATGTGGCGCGGTATTATCCCGTATTGACGCCGGGCAAGAGCAACTCGGTCGCCGCATAC
ACTATTCTCAGAATGACTTGGTTGAGTACTCACCAGTCACAGAAAAGCATCTTACGGATGGCATGACAGT
AAGAGAATTATGCAGTGCTGCCATAACCATGAGTGATAACACTGCGGCCAACTTACTTCTGACAACGATC
GGAGGACCGAAGGAGCTAACCGCTTTTTTGCACAACATGGGGGATCATGTAACTCGCCTTGATCGTTGGG
AACCGGAGCTGAATGAAGCCATACCAAACGACGAGCGTGACACCACGATGCCTGCAGCAATGGCAACAAC
GTTGCGCAAACTATTAACTGGCGAACTACTTACTCTAGCTTCCCGGCAACAATTAATAGACTGGATGGAG
GCGGATAAAGTTGCAGGACCACTTCTGCGCTCGGCCCTTCCGGCTGGCTGGTTTATTGCTGATAAATCTG
GAGCCGGTGAGCGTGGTTCTCGCGGTATCATTGCAGCACTGGGGCCAGATGGTAAGCCCTCCCGTATCGT
AGTTATCTACACGACGGGGAGTCAGGCAACTATGGATGAACGAAATAGACAGATCGCTGAGATAGGTGCC
TCACTGATTAAGCATTGGTAACTGTCAGACCAAGTTTACTCATATATACTTTAGATTGATTTAAAACTTC
ATTTTTAATTTAAAAGGATCTAGGTGAAGATCCTTTTTGATAATCTCATGACCAAAATCCCTTAACGTGA
GTTTTCGTTCCACTGAGCGTCAGACCCCGTAGAAAAGATCAAAGGATCTTCTTGAGATCCTTTTTTTCTG
CGCGTAATCTGCTGCTTGCAAACAAAAAAACCACCGCTACCAGCGGTGGTTTGTTTGCCGGATCAAGAGC
TACCAACTCTTTTTCCGAAGGTAACTGGCTTCAGCAGAGCGCAGATACCAAATACTGTCCTTCTAGTGTA
GCCGTAGTTAGGCCACCACTTCAAGAACTCTGTAGCACCGCCTACATACCTCGCTCTGCTAATCCTGTTA
CCAGTGGCTGCTGCCAGTGGCGATAAGTCGTGTCTTACCGGGTTGGACTCAAGACGATAGTTACCGGATA
AGGCGCAGCGGTCGGGCTGAACGGGGGGTTCGTGCACACAGCCCAGCTTGGAGCGAACGACCTACACCGA
ACTGAGATACCTACAGCGTGAGCTATGAGAAAGCGCCACGCTTCCCGAAGGGAGAAAGGCGGACAGGTAT
CCGGTAAGCGGCAGGGTCGGAACAGGAGAGCGCACGAGGGAGCTTCCAGGGGGAAACGCCTGGTATCTTT
ATAGTCCTGTCGGGTTTCGCCACCTCTGACTTGAGCGTCGATTTTTGTGATGCTCGTCAGGGGGGCGGAG
CCTATGGAAAAACGCCAGCAACGCGGCCTTTTTACGGTTCCTGGCCTTTTGCTGGCCTTTTGCTCACATG
TTCTTTCCTGCGTTATCCCCTGATTCTGTGGATAACCGTATTACCGCCTTTGAGTGAGCTGATACCGCTC
GCCGCAGCCGAACGACCGAGCGCAGCGAGTCAGTGAGCGAGGAAGCGGAAGAGCGCCTGATGCGGTATTT
TCTCCTTACGCATCTGTGCGGTATTTCACACCGCAATGGTGCACTCTCAGTACAATCTGCTCTGATGCCG
CATAGTTAAGCCAGTATACACTCCGCTATCGCTACGTGACTGGGTCATGGCTGCGCCCCGACACCCGCCA
ACACCCGCTGACGCGCCCTGACGGGCTTGTCTGCTCCCGGCATCCGCTTACAGACAAGCTGTGACCGTCT
CCGGGAGCTGCATGTGTCAGAGGTTTTCACCGTCATCACCGAAACGCGCGAGGCAGCTGCGGTAAAGCTC
ATCAGCGTGGTCGTGAAGCGATTCACAGATGTCTGCCTGTTCATCCGCGTCCAGCTCGTTGAGTTTCTCC
AGAAGCGTTAATGTCTGGCTTCTGATAAAGCGGGCCATGTTAAGGGCGGTTTTTTCCTGTTTGGTCACTG
ATGCCTCCGTGTAAGGGGGATTTCTGTTCATGGGGGTAATGATACCGATGAAACGAGAGAGGATGCTCAC
GATACGGGTTACTGATGATGAACATGCCCGGTTACTGGAACGTTGTGAGGGTAAACAACTGGCGGTATGG
ATGCGGCGGGACCAGAGAAAAATCACTCAGGGTCAATGCCAGCGCTTCGTTAATACAGATGTAGGTGTTC
CACAGGGTAGCCAGCAGCATCCTGCGATGCAGATCCGGAACATAATGGTGCAGGGCGCTGACTTCCGCGT
TTCCAGACTTTACGAAACACGGAAACCGAAGACCATTCATGTTGTTGCTCAGGTCGCAGACGTTTTGCAG
CAGCAGTCGCTTCACGTTCGCTCGCGTATCGGTGATTCATTCTGCTAACCAGTAAGGCAACCCCGCCAGC
CTAGCCGGGTCCTCAACGACAGGAGCACGATCATGCGCACCCGTGGGGCCGCCATGCCGGCGATAATGGC
CTGCTTCTCGCCGAAACGTTTGGTGGCGGGACCAGTGACGAAGGCTTGAGCGAGGGCGTGCAAGATTCCG
AATACCGCAAGCGACAGGCCGATCATCGTCGCGCTCCAGCGAAAGCGGTCCTCGCCGAAAATGACCCAGA
GCGCTGCCGGCACCTGTCCTACGAGTTGCATGATAAAGAAGACAGTCATAAGTGCGGCGACGATAGTCAT
GCCCCGCGCCCACCGGAAGGAGCTGACTGGGTTGAAGGCTCTCAAGGGCATCGGTCGAGATCCCGGTGCC
TAATGAGTGAGCTAACTTACATTAATTGCGTTGCGCTCACTGCCCGCTTTCCAGTCGGGAAACCTGTCGT
GCCAGCTGCATTAATGAATCGGCCAACGCGCGGGGAGAGGCGGTTTGCGTATTGGGCGCCAGGGTGGTTT
TTCTTTTCACCAGTGAGACGGGCAACAGCTGATTGCCCTTCACCGCCTGGCCCTGAGAGAGTTGCAGCAA
GCGGTCCACGCTGGTTTGCCCCAGCAGGCGAAAATCCTGTTTGATGGTGGTTAACGGCGGGATATAACAT
GAGCTGTCTTCGGTATCGTCGTATCCCACTACCGAGATATCCGCACCAACGCGCAGCCCGGACTCGGTAA
TGGCGCGCATTGCGCCCAGCGCCATCTGATCGTTGGCAACCAGCATCGCAGTGGGAACGATGCCCTCATT
CAGCATTTGCATGGTTTGTTGAAAACCGGACATGGCACTCCAGTCGCCTTCCCGTTCCGCTATCGGCTGA
ATTTGATTGCGAGTGAGATATTTATGCCAGCCAGCCAGACGCAGACGCGCCGAGACAGAACTTAATGGGC
CCGCTAACAGCGCGATTTGCTGGTGACCCAATGCGACCAGATGCTCCACGCCCAGTCGCGTACCGTCTTC
ATGGGAGAAAATAATACTGTTGATGGGTGTCTGGTCAGAGACATCAAGAAATAACGCCGGAACATTAGTG
CAGGCAGCTTCCACAGCAATGGCATCCTGGTCATCCAGCGGATAGTTAATGATCAGCCCACTGACGCGTT
GCGCGAGAAGATTGTGCACCGCCGCTTTACAGGCTTCGACGCCGCTTCGTTCTACCATCGACACCACCAC
GCTGGCACCCAGTTGATCGGCGCGAGATTTAATCGCCGCGACAATTTGCGACGGCGCGTGCAGGGCCAGA
CTGGAGGTGGCAACGCCAATCAGCAACGACTGTTTGCCCGCCAGTTGTTGTGCCACGCGGTTGGGAATGT
AATTCAGCTCCGCCATCGCCGCTTCCACTTTTTCCCGCGTTTTCGCAGAAACGTGGCTGGCCTGGTTCAC
CACGCGGGAAACGGTCTGATAAGAGACACCGGCATACTCTGCGACATCGTATAACGTTACTGGTTTCACA
TTCACCACCCTGAATTGACTCTCTTCCGGGCGCTATCATGCCATACCGCGAAAGGTTTTGCGCCATTCGA
TGGTGTCCGGGATCTCGACGCTCTCCCTTATGCGACTCCTGCATTAGGAAGCAGCCCAGTAGTAGGTTGA
GGCCGTTGAGCACCGCCGCCGCAAGGAATGGTGCATGCAAGGAGATGGCGCCCAACAGTCCCCCGGCCAC
GGGGCCTGCCACCATACCCACGCCGAAACAAGCGCTCATGAGCCCGAAGTGGCGAGCCCGATCTTCCCCA
TCGGTGATGTCGGCGATATAGGCGCCAGCAACCGCACCTGTGGCGCCGGTGATGCCGGCCACGATGCGTC
CGGCGTAGAGGATCGAGATCTCGATCCCGCGAAATTAATACGACTCACTATAGGGGAATTGTGAGCGGAT
AACAATTCCCCTCTAGAAATAATTTTGTTTAACTTTAAGAAGGAGATATACCATGGGTCATCACCATCAT
CATCACGGGTCGGACTCAGAAGTCAATCAAGAAGCTAAGCCAGAGGTCAAGCCAGAAGTCAAGCCTGAGA
CTCACATCAATTTAAAGGTGTCCGATGGATCTTCAGAGATCTTCTTCAAGATCAAAAAGACCACTCCTTT
AAGAAGGCTGATGGAAGCGTTCGCTAAAAGACAGGGTAAGGAAATGGACTCCTTAAGATTCTTGTACGAC
GGTATTAGAATTCAAGCTGATCAGGCCCCTGAAGATTTGGACATGGAGGATAACGATATTATTGAGGCTC
ACCGCGAACAGATTGGAGGTGAAGTGCGTACCATCAAGGTGTTCACCACCGTTGACAACATTAACCTGCA
CACCCAGGTGGTTGATATGAGCATGACCTACGGTCAGCAATTTGGCCCGACCTATCTGGACGGCGCGGAT
GTTACCAAGATCAAACCGCACAACAGCCACGAAGGTAAAACCTTCTACGTGCTGCCGAACGACGATACCC
TGCGTGTTGAGGCGTTCGAATACTATCACACCACCGACCCGAGCTTTCTGGGCCGTTACATGAGCGCGCT
GAACCACACCAAGAAATGGAAGTATCCGCAAGTGAACGGTCTGACCAGCATCAAATGGGCGGACAACAAC
TGCTATCTGGCGACCGCGCTGCTGACCCTGCAGCAAATTGAGCTGAAGTTCAACCCGCCGGCGCTGCAGG
ATGCGTACTATCGTGCGCGTGCGGGCGAAGCGGCGAACTTTTGCGCGCTGATCCTGGCGTACTGCAACAA
AACCGTGGGCGAGCTGGGCGACGTTCGTGAAACCATGAGCTACCTGTTCCAACACGCGAACCTGGATAGC
TGCAAGCGTGTGCTGAACGTGGTTTGCAAAACCTGCGGTCAGCAACAGACCACCCTGAAGGGCGTGGAGG
CGGTTATGTACATGGGTACCCTGAGCTATGAACAATTTAAGAAAGGCGTTCAGATTCCGTGCACCTGCGG
CAAGCAGGCGACCAAATACCTGGTGCAACAGGAGAGCCCGTTCGTTATGATGAGCGCTCCGCCGGCGCAA
TATGAGCTGAAACACGGTACCTTTACCTGCGCGAGCGAATACACCGGTAACTATCAGTGCGGCCACTACA
AGCACATCACCAGCAAAGAAACCCTGTATTGCATTGACGGCGCGCTGCTGACCAAGAGCAGCGAGTACAA
AGGTCCGATCACCGATGTGTTTTACAAGGAAAACAGCTATACCACCACCATTAAACCGGTTACCCATCAT
CACCACCACCACCACCACTAGTAACTCGAGCACCACCACCACCACCACTGAGATCCGGCTGCTAACAAAG
CCCGAAAGGAAGCTGAGTTGGCTGCTGCCACCGCTGAGCAATAACTAGCATAACCCCTTGGGGCCTCTAA
ACGGGTCTTGAGGGGTTTTTTGCTGAAAGGAGGAACTATATCCGGATTGGCGAATGGG
[124 nt withheld, positions 6079-6202]
C
[91 nt withheld, positions 6204-6294]
A
[49 nt withheld, positions 6296-6344]
CCTTTGACGTTGGAGTCCACGTTCTTT
[37 nt withheld, positions 6372-6408]
ACCCTATCTCGGTCTATTCTTTTGATTTATAAGGGATTTTGCCGATTTCGGCCTATTGGTTAAAAAATGA
GCTGATTTAACAAAAATTTAACGCGAATTTTAACAAAATATTAACGCTTACAATTTAGGTGGCACTTTTC
GGGGAAATGTGCGCGGAACCCCTATTTGTTTATTTTTCTAAATACATTCAAATATGTATCCGCTCATGAG
ACAATAACCCTGATAAATGCTTCAATAATATTGAAAAAGGAAGAGT
